Addgene plasmid #192382: LLP792_L2_FRT-OCS-tGFP_Red_mCherry_HSP-FlpO
Purpose: To test if a single plasmid stably transformed into Arabidopsis can switched from off to on when heat shocked.
Depositing lab: Ryan Lister. Depositing organization: University of Western Australia. Publication: Synthetic memory circuits for stable cell reprogramming in plants. Lloyd JPB, Ly F, Gong P, Pflueger J, Swain T, Pflueger C, Fourie E, Khan MA, Kidd BN, Lister R. Nat Biotechnol. 2022 Jul 4. pii: 10.1038/s41587-022-01383-2. doi: 10.1038/s41587-022-01383-2. PubMed 35788565.
Backbone
  Vector backbone: pAGM4673
  Backbone manufacturer: Sylvestre Marillonnet
  Vector type: Plant Expression, Synthetic Biology
  Selectable markers: pFAST-R
Growth in bacteria
  Bacterial resistance: Kanamycin, 50 μg/mL
  Growth temperature: 30°C
  Growth strain: DH5alpha
  Copy number: Unknown
Gene/Insert
  Gene/Insert name: Act2::B3RT-OCS-B3RT::Act2::FRT-OCS-FRT::Turbo GFP
  Species: Pontellina plumata
  Tag / fusion protein: N7 (C terminal on insert)
  Cloning method: Restriction Enzyme; 5′ cloning site unknown (unknown if destroyed)
Terms and licenses: Academic/Nonprofit Terms; Industry Terms: Not Available to Industry
Depositor comments: Other genes: pFAST-R, TCTP1::mCherry-N7, HSP18.2::FlpO
How to cite: LLP792_L2_FRT-OCS-tGFP_Red_mCherry_HSP-FlpO was a gift from Ryan Lister (Addgene plasmid # 192382 ; http://n2t.net/addgene:192382 ; RRID:Addgene_192382)
