[The description below was written by a language model from this plasmid's Addgene catalogue record and pLannotate feature annotations shown in this document.]
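Description:
LLP792_L2_FRT-OCS-tGFP_Red_mCherry_HSP-FlpO is a multigene binary T-DNA plasmid built on the pAGM4673 backbone for stable transformation of Arabidopsis. It is about 13.6 kb. Outside the nopaline-type left and right border repeats, it carries a kanamycin resistance gene (aphA-3) driven by the bla promoter, a ColE1/pUC-type origin, and the broad-host-range IncP oriV with its trfA replication gene. This combination is the kind used to maintain a plasmid in both E. coli and Agrobacterium. Transformed plants are identified with pFAST-R, annotated here as an oleosin–TagRFP fusion that makes transgenic seeds fluoresce red.

The payload is a single-plasmid, heat-inducible recombinase switch. In the reporter unit, an OCS terminator flanked by two minimal FRT sites sits within a split TMV Ω leader upstream of TurboGFP, which is followed by a CaMV poly(A) signal. The terminator blocks transcription from reaching the reporter, so the circuit starts in the off state. According to the record, the reporter is driven by the Act2 promoter and carries a C-terminal N7 tag. The catalogue insert name also lists a B3RT-OCS-B3RT module, but the feature table shows only the FRT-flanked terminator, and no promoters are annotated.

The depositor comments list two further units. TCTP1::mCherry-N7, which ends in the gene 7 terminator, presumably serves as a constant red reference. HSP18.2::FlpO is a FLPo coding sequence interrupted by the potato IV2 intron, which typically prevents expression in bacteria. Heat shock should induce FlpO, which excises the OCS terminator and permanently turns on GFP. The construct was made to test whether such a stably integrated memory circuit can be switched from off to on by heat shock.
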