Features (pLannotate 1.2.2; 22 found; start..end, strand, type, name):
    824..844     +  misc_feature   TMV Ω (fragment): translational enhancer from the tobacco mosaic virus 5'-leader sequence (Gallie et al., 1988)
    845..878     +  protein_bind   FRT (minimal): supports FLP-mediated excision but not integration (Turan and Bode, 2011) FLP recombinase from the Saccharomyces cerevisiae 2μ plasmid
    879..1586    +  terminator     OCS terminator: octopine synthase terminator
   1587..1620    +  protein_bind   FRT (minimal): supports FLP-mediated excision but not integration (Turan and Bode, 2011) FLP recombinase from the Saccharomyces cerevisiae 2μ plasmid
   1621..1655    +  misc_feature   TMV Ω (fragment): translational enhancer from the tobacco mosaic virus 5'-leader sequence (Gallie et al., 1988)
   1675..2367    +  CDS            TurboGFP: TurboGFP is a basic (constitutively fluorescent) green fluorescent protein published in 2006, derived from Pontellina plumata. It is reported to be a rapidly-maturing dimer with moderate acid sensitivity.
   2633..2807    +  polyA_signal   CaMV poly(A) signal: cauliflower mosaic virus polyadenylation signal
   3293..4009    +  CDS            OLEO2_BRANA: Experimental evidence at protein level: Swiss-Prot protein existence level 1. May have a structural role to stabilize the lipid body during desiccation of the seed by preventing coalescence of the oil. Probably interacts with both lipid and phospholipid moieties of lipid bodies. May also provide recognition signals for specific lipase anchorage in lipolysis during seedling growth. From Brassica napus (Rape).
   4010..4702    +  CDS            TagRFP: TagRFP is a basic (constitutively fluorescent) red fluorescent protein published in 2007, derived from Entacmaea quadricolor. It has very low acid sensitivity.
   5536..6243    +  CDS            mCherry: mCherry is a basic (constitutively fluorescent) red fluorescent protein published in 2004, derived from Discosoma sp.. It is reported to be a very rapidly-maturing monomer with low acid sensitivity.
   6494..6694    +  terminator     gene 7 terminator: transcription terminator for octopine-type Ti plasmid gene 7
   7570..8280    +  CDS            FLPo (fragment): nuclear-targeted site-specific recombinase FLPo is a mouse codon-optimized fusion between the SV40 nuclear localization signal and a thermostable version of the Saccharomyces cerevisiae site-specific recombinase FLP. Recombination occurs at FRT sequences.
   8280..8468    +  intron         IV2 intron: modified second intron of the potato ST-LS1 gene (Vancanneyt et al., 1990)
   8466..9057    +  CDS            FLPo (fragment): nuclear-targeted site-specific recombinase FLPo is a mouse codon-optimized fusion between the SV40 nuclear localization signal and a thermostable version of the Saccharomyces cerevisiae site-specific recombinase FLP. Recombination occurs at FRT sequences.
   9092..9266    +  polyA_signal   CaMV poly(A) signal: cauliflower mosaic virus polyadenylation signal
   9329..9353    +  misc_feature   RB T-DNA repeat: right border repeat from nopaline C58 T-DNA
   9450..10081   +  rep_origin     oriV: incP origin of replication
  10172..10276   +  promoter       AmpR promoter: bla
  10277..11071   +  CDS            KanR: aminoglycoside phosphotransferase; aphA-3; confers resistance to kanamycin
  11242..11830   +  rep_origin     ori: high-copy-number ColE1/pMB1/pBR322/pUC origin of replication
  12166..13311   +  CDS            trfA: TRFA_ECOLX - Experimental evidence at protein level: Swiss-Prot protein existence level 1. Also involved in plasmid copy number control, promoting intermolecular coupling of protein bound iterons at oriV, which inhibits replication initiation. From Escherichia coli.
  13460..13484   +  misc_feature   LB T-DNA repeat: left border repeat from nopaline C58 T-DNA
>Addgene plasmid #192382 | LLP792_L2_FRT-OCS-tGFP_Red_mCherry_HSP-FlpO | addgene full sequence | sequence record 378008 | Addgene NGS Result
GTGCCGAATTCGGATCCGGAGTCGACAAAATTTAGAACGAACTTAATTATGATCTCAAATACATTGATAC
ATATCTCATCTAGATCTAGGTTATCATTATGTAAGAAAGTTTTGACGAATATGGCACGACAAAATGGCTA
GACTCGATGTAATTGGTATCTCAACTCAACATTATACTTATACCAAACATTAGTTAGACAAAATTTAAAC
AACTATTTTTTATGTATGCAAGAGTCAGCATATGTATAATTGATTCAGAATCGTTTTGACGAGTTCGGAT
GTAGTAGTAGCCATTATTTAATGTACATACTAATCGTGAATAGTGAATATGATGAAACATTGTATCTTAT
TGTATAAATATCCATAAACACATCATGAAAGACACTTTCTTTCACGGTCTGAATTAATTATGATACAATT
CTAATAGAAAACGAATTAAATTACGTTGAATTGTATGAAATCTAATTGAACAAGCCAACCACGACGACGA
CTAACGTTGCCTGGATTGACTCGGTTTAAGTTAACCACTAAAAAAACGGAGCTGTCATGTAACACGCGGA
TCGAGCAGGTCACAGTCATGAAGCCATCAAAGCAAAAGAACTAATCCAAGGGCTGAGATGATTAATTAGT
TTAAAAATTAGTTAACACGAGGGAAAAGGCTGTCTGACAGCCAGGTCACGTTATCTTTACCTGTGGTCGA
AATGATTCGTGTCTGTCGATTTTAATTATTTTTTTGAAAGGCCGAAAATAAAGTTGTAAGAGATAAACCC
GCCTATATAAATTCATATATTTTCCTCTCCGCTTTGAATACTGTATTTTTACAACAATTACCAACAACAA
CAAAGAAGTTCCTATTCTCTAGAAAGTATAGGAACTTCCTGCTTTAATGAGATATGCGAGAAGCCTATGA
TCGCATGATATTTGCTTTCAATTCTGTTGTGCACGTTGTAAAAAACCTGAGCATGTGTAGCTCAGATCCT
TACCGCCGGTTTCGGTTCATTCTAATGAATATATCACCCGTTACTATCGTATTTTTATGAATAATATTCT
CCGTTCAATTTACTGATTGTACCCTACTACTTATATGTACAATATTAAAATGAAAACAATATATTGTGCT
GAATAGGTTTATAGCGACATCTATGATAGAGCGCCACAATAACAAACAATTGCGTTTTATTATTACAAAT
CCAATTTTAAAAAAAGCGGCAGAACCGGTCAAACCTAAAAGACTGATTACATAAATCTTATTCAAATTTC
AAAAGTGCCCCAGGGGCTAGTATCTACGACACACCGAGCGGCGAACTAATAACGCTCACTGAAGGGAACT
CCGGTTCCCCGCCGGCGCGCATGGGTGAGATTCCTTGAAGTTGAGTATTGGCCGTCCGCTCTACCGAAAG
TTACGGGCACCATTCAACCCGGTCCAGCACGGCGGCCGGGTAACCGACTTGCTGCCCCGAGAATTATGCA
GCATTTTTTTGGTGTATGTGGGCCCCAAATGAAGTGCAGGTCAAACCTTGACAGTGACGACAAATCGTTG
GGCGGGTCCAGGGCGAATTTTGCGACAACATGTCGAGGCTCAGCAGGAAGTTCCTATTCTCTAGAAAGTA
TAGGAACTTCCAACAAACAACATTACAATTACTATTTACAATTACAATGAGAGGATCTGGATCTGAGTCT
GATGAGTCTGGACTTCCTGCTATGGAAATCGAGTGTAGAATCACTGGAACCCTTAACGGTGTTGAGTTCG
AGCTTGTTGGAGGTGGTGAGGGAACTCCTGAGCAGGGAAGAATGACTAACAAGATGAAGTCTACCAAGGG
TGCTCTTACCTTCTCTCCATACCTTCTTTCTCACGTTATGGGATACGGATTCTACCACTTCGGAACTTAC
CCATCTGGATACGAGAACCCTTTCCTTCATGCTATCAACAACGGTGGATACACCAACACTAGGATCGAGA
AGTACGAGGATGGTGGTGTTCTTCACGTTAGCTTCTCTTACAGATACGAGGCTGGAAGAGTGATCGGAGA
TTTCAAGGTTATGGGAACTGGATTCCCTGAGGATTCTGTTATCTTCACCGACAAGATCATCAGGTCTAAC
GCTACTGTTGAGCATCTTCATCCTATGGGAGATAACGATCTCGATGGATCTTTCACCAGAACCTTCTCAC
TTAGAGATGGTGGTTACTACTCTTCTGTGGTGGATTCTCACATGCACTTCAAGTCTGCTATCCACCCTTC
TATCCTTCAAAACGGTGGACCTATGTTCGCTTTCAGAAGAGTTGAGGAAGATCACTCTAACACCGAGCTT
GGAATCGTTGAGTACCAACATGCTTTCAAGACCCCTGATGCTGATGCTGGTGAGGAATTCGAAGAGCAAG
CAAGGAAAGCTAAGGTGAACAATGAGAAAAAGACGGAAATAGTGAAACCAGAGAGTTGTAGCAATGAAGG
AGATGTCAAGGATCTGAAAAGAAAGGACTCTGAGGATGGAAACGAGGGTGAGGAAGAAGAAGCTTCTTCG
AAACCGAAAAAGCCAAAAGTTGCTCTTTCTCATCTTCAGGACATTGACGACACAGAAGCTGATCAAGAAG
AAGAGTAAGCTTCTCTAGCTAGAGTCGATCGACAAGCTCGAGTTTCTCCATAATAATGTGTGAGTAGTTC
CCAGATAAGGGAATTAGGGTTCCTATAGGGTTTCGCTCATGTGTTGAGCATATAAGAAACCCTTAGTATG
TATTTGTATTTGTAAAATACTTCTATCAATAAAATTTCTAATTCCTAAAACCAAAATCCAGTACTAAAAT
CCAGATCGCTGCAAGAATTCAAGCTTGGAGTTCTAGAATGTCGCGGAACAAATTTTAAAACTAAATCCTA
AATTTTTCTAATTTTGTTGCCAATAGTGGATATGTGGGCCGTATAGAAGGAATCTATTGAAGGCCCAAAC
CCATACTGACGAGCCCAAAGGTTCGTTTTGCGTTTTATGTTTCGGTTCGATGCCAACGCCACATTCTGAG
CTAGGCAAAAAACAAACGTGTCTTTGAATAGACTCCTCTCGTTAACACATGCAGCGGCTGCATGGTGACG
CCATTAACACGTGGCCTACAATTGCATGATGTCTCCATTGACACGTGACTTCTCGTCTCCTTTCTTAATA
TATCTAACAAACACTCCTACCTCTTCCAAAATATATACACATCTTTTTGATCAATCTCTCATTCAAAATC
TCATTCTCTCTAGTAAACAAGAACAAAAAAATGGCGGATACAGCTAGAGGAACCCATCACGATATCATCG
GCAGAGATCAGTACCCGATGATGGGCCGAGATCGTGACCAGTACCAGATGTCCGGACGAGGATCTGACTA
CTCCAAGTCTAGGCAGATTGCTAAAGCTGCAACTGCTGTCACAGCTGGTGGTTCCCTCCTTGTTCTCTCC
AGCCTTACCCTTGTTGGAACTGTCATAGCTTTGACTGTTGCAACACCTCTGCTCGTTATCTTCAGCCCAA
TCCTTGTCCCGGCTCTCATCACAGTTGCACTCCTCATCACCGGTTTTCTTTCCTCTGGAGGGTTTGGCAT
TGCCGCTATAACCGTTTTCTCTTGGATTTACAAGTAAGCACACATTTATCATCTTACTTCATAATTTTGT
GCAATATGTGCATGCATGTGTTGAGCCAGTAGCTTTGGATCAATTTTTTTGGTCGAATAACAAATGTAAC
AATAAGAAATTGCAAATTCTAGGGAACATTTGGTTAACTAAATACGAAATTTGACCTAGCTAGCTTGAAT
GTGTCTGTGTATATCATCTATATAGGTAAAATGCTTGGTATGATACCTATTGATTGTGAATAGGTACGCA
ACGGGAGAGCACCCACAGGGATCAGACAAGTTGGACAGTGCAAGGATGAAGTTGGGAAGCAAAGCTCAGG
ATCTGAAAGACAGAGCTCAGTACTACGGACAGCAACATACTGGTGGGGAACATGACCGTGACCGTACTCG
TGGTGGCCAGCACACTACTATGAGCGAGCTGATTAAGGAGAACATGCACATGAAGCTGTACATGGAGGGC
ACCGTGAACAACCACCACTTCAAGTGCACATCCGAGGGCGAAGGCAAGCCCTACGAGGGCACCCAGACCA
TGAGAATCAAGGTGGTCGAGGGCGGCCCTCTCCCCTTCGCCTTCGACATCCTGGCTACCAGCTTCATGTA
CGGCAGCAGAACCTTCATCAACCACACCCAGGGCATCCCCGACTTCTTTAAGCAGTCCTTCCCTGAGGGC
TTCACATGGGAGAGAGTCACCACATACGAAGATGGGGGCGTGCTGACCGCTACCCAGGACACCAGCCTCC
AGGACGGCTGCCTCATCTACAACGTCAAGATCAGAGGGGTGAACTTCCCATCCAACGGCCCTGTGATGCA
GAAGAAAACACTCGGCTGGGAGGCCAACACCGAGATGCTGTACCCCGCTGACGGCGGCCTGGAAGGCAGA
AGCGACATGGCCCTGAAGCTCGTGGGCGGGGGCCACCTGATCTGCAACTTCAAGACCACATACAGATCCA
AGAAACCCGCTAAGAACCTCAAGATGCCCGGCGTCTACTATGTGGACCACAGACTGGAAAGAATCAAGGA
GGCCGACAAAGAAACCTACGTCGAGCAGCACGAGGTGGCTGTGGCCAGATACTGCGACCTCCCTAGCAAA
CTGGGGCACAAGTGAGCTTACCCCACTGATGTCATCGTCATAGTCCAATAACTCCAATGTCGGGGAGTTA
GTTTATGAGGAATAAAGTGTTTAGAATTTGATCAGGGGGAGATAATAAAAGCCGAGTTTGAATCTTTTTG
TTATAAGTAATGTTTATGTGTGTTTCTATATGTTGTCAAATGGTACCATGTTTTTTTTCCTCTCTTTTTG
TAACTTGCAAGTGTTGTGTTGTACTTTATTTGGCTTCTTTGTAAGTTGGTAACGGTGGTCTATATATGGA
AAAGGTCTTGTTTTGTTAAACTTATGTTAGTTAACTGGATTCGTCTTTAACCACAAAAAGTTTTCAATAA
GCTACAAATTTAGACACGCAAGCCGATGCAGTCATTAGTACATATATTTATTGCAAGTGATTACATGGCA
ACCCAAACTTCAAAAACAGTAGGTTGCTCCATTTAGTCGCTACTAGAATTCGAGCTCGGAGCCAACACTC
GAATCCCCACCCGTTGGACCAAACCCGGCTCATTAAGCGTCGGTTCAGATTTATTTCCTTTATTTAAAAA
AAAGGAAAGGGTAAAAAATAGAAAATTGGAAACAGTTAAAGCCCAAAATTGTAATTTACCGAGAATTGTA
AATTTACCTGAAAACCCTACGCTATAGTTTCGACTATAAATACCAAACTTAGGACCTCACTTCAGAATCC
CCTCGTCGCTGCGTCTCTCTCCCGCAACCTTCGATTTTCGTTTATTCGCATCCATCGGAGAGAGAAAACA
ATCAATAAGCGACCTACTACAAACAAGTAAGTAAGAGAAAAACCAAAAGAAGAAGAGAAACAACAAGAAG
AAGTAATGGTGAGCAAGGGCGAGGAGGATAACATGGCCATCATCAAGGAGTTCATGCGCTTCAAGGTGCA
CATGGAGGGCTCCGTGAACGGCCACGAGTTCGAGATCGAGGGCGAGGGCGAGGGCCGCCCCTACGAGGGC
ACCCAGACCGCCAAGCTGAAGGTGACCAAGGGTGGCCCCCTGCCCTTCGCCTGGGACATCCTGTCCCCTC
AGTTCATGTACGGCTCCAAGGCCTACGTGAAGCACCCCGCCGACATCCCCGACTACTTGAAGCTGTCCTT
CCCCGAGGGCTTCAAGTGGGAGCGCGTGATGAACTTCGAGGACGGCGGCGTGGTGACCGTGACCCAGGAC
TCCTCCCTGCAGGACGGCGAGTTCATCTACAAGGTGAAGCTGCGCGGCACCAACTTCCCCTCCGACGGCC
CCGTAATGCAGAAGAAAACCATGGGCTGGGAGGCCTCCTCCGAGCGGATGTACCCCGAGGACGGCGCCCT
GAAGGGCGAGATCAAGCAGAGGCTGAAGCTGAAGGACGGCGGCCACTACGACGCTGAGGTCAAGACCACC
TACAAGGCCAAGAAGCCCGTGCAGCTGCCAGGCGCCTACAACGTCAACATCAAGTTGGACATCACCTCCC
ACAACGAGGACTACACCATCGTGGAACAGTACGAACGCGCCGAGGGCCGCCACTCCACCGGCGGCATGGA
CGAGCTGTACAAGTTCGAAGAGCAAGCAAGGAAAGCTAAGGTGAACAATGAGAAAAAGACGGAAATAGTG
AAACCAGAGAGTTGTAGCAATGAAGGAGATGTCAAGGATCTGAAAAGAAAGGACTCTGAGGATGGAAACG
AGGGTGAGGAAGAAGAAGCTTCTTCGAAACCGAAAAAGCCAAAAGTTGCTCTTTCTCATCTTCAGGACAT
TGACGACACAGAAGCTGATCAAGAAGAAGAGTAAGCTTGATCCCCCGTCGACAGCTAGCTATATCATCAA
TTTATGTATTACACATAATATCGCACTCAGTCTTTCATCTACGGCAATGTACCAGCTGATATAATCAGTT
ATTGAAATATTTCTGAATTTAAACTTGCATCAATAAATTTATGTTTTTGCTTGGACTATAATACCTGACT
TGTTATTTTATCAATAAATATTTAAACTATATTTCTTTCAAGATCGCTTTACGAATTCCCATGGGGAGAA
GCTTTTCTCTTCATTTCTCTTTCTTTCTTTCTTTCATGCAAGTTCTATTGATTAGAAACCAAAACCATGA
CATATCACATTTTCAATTTTTAACCCCAAGTTTCCCAAAAAGGTAATCACAATTACTTTCCATGGTCATT
TCTTCTGGTTCAAGCATGACATGAACAGGCAATAAATAAGTTGAGATTTTGATCACAGTAACTGATACTT
GAATCGAATCATTTAGATTTTTTTTTTTTTTAGTTTACTTGTTTAGTAAATATGTTGTCTATGTTTGTCA
CAAAAACGTGGCTCAGTTCTTGTATATATGGAGACAAAAAAATCCATTAAAAGATTGTTGACATTCTCGG
AAATTTAGTGCCAACTGTTATTGCGAGAACTTACTATAGTTTTCCTTTGGCGAAAAGCTAATAATCTTAA
ATCTTGATTTTGTCCTCTTTTCTCTGAGTTAGATTTTCTTAAATTCCACTTCCGACCTATTAAGAAATGG
GCTTTTGCAAAGAAGATCCGCTTCACTGAGCCCGTATCTCGAAGAGGATAATACAACAACAAAGCAAAAC
GGCACGTAGTTTTAATTGTAACCAAGGATTGCATTTCGGTCTTGTTTCAACAAACGAAACTTCCTGAAAT
GCCAAGAAAAATCTGGTCATTTCACCACAGTGATCATTGTGTATGTGTTCTAAAGACTCCAAGCGAAGGT
TTTAGAAAAAGGAGCATTTTCTATTCTATTCAAGAAACTCGAAGAACATTCTCTCTTCATCCTCTAACTT
CCCTATAAATATGTCCTTTGCTAATCAGATCAAATCAGCAGGAAAATCAAGAACCAAAAGTCTCCCGAAA
AGCAACGAAATGGCTCCTAAGAAGAAGAGGAAGGTGATGAGCCAGTTCGACATCCTGTGCAAGACCCCCC
CCAAGGTGCTGGTGCGGCAGTTCGTGGAGAGATTCGAGAGGCCCAGCGGCGAGAAGATCGCCAGCTGTGC
CGCCGAGCTGACCTACCTGTGCTGGATGATCACCCACAACGGCACCGCCATCAAGAGGGCCACCTTCATG
AGCTACAACACCATCATCAGCAACAGCCTGAGCTTCGACATCGTGAACAAGAGCCTGCAGTTCAAGTACA
AGACCCAGAAGGCCACCATCCTGGAGGCCAGCCTGAAGAAGCTGATCCCCGCCTGGGAGTTCACCATCAT
CCCTTACAACGGCCAGAAGCACCAGAGCGACATCACCGACATCGTGTCCAGCCTGCAGCTGCAGTTCGAG
AGCAGCGAGGAGGCCGACAAGGGCAACAGCCACAGCAAGAAGATGCTGAAGGCCCTGCTGTCCGAGGGCG
AGAGCATCTGGGAGATCACCGAGAAGATCCTGAACAGCTTCGAGTACACCAGCAGGTTCACCAAGACCAA
GACCCTGTACCAGTTCCTGTTCCTGGCCACATTCATCAACTGCGGCAGGTTCAGCGACATCAAGAACGTG
GACCCCAAGAGCTTCAAGCTGGTGCAGAACAAGTACCTGGGCGTGATCATTCAGTGCCTGGTGACCGAGA
CTAAGACAAGCGTGTCCAGGTAAGTTTCTGCTTCTACCTTTGATATATATATAATAATTATCATTAATTA
GTAGTAATATAATATTTCAAATATTTTTTTCAAAATAAAAGAATGTAGTATATAGCAATTGCTTTTCTGT
AGTTTATAAGTGTGTATATTTTAATTTATAACTTTTCTAATATATGACCAAAATTTGTTGATGTGCAGGC
ACATCTACTTTTTCAGCGCCAGAGGCAGGATCGACCCCCTGGTGTACCTGGACGAGTTCCTGAGGAACAG
CGAGCCCGTGCTGAAGAGAGTGAACAGGACCGGCAACAGCAGCAGCAACAAGCAGGAGTACCAGCTGCTG
AAGGACAACCTGGTGCGCAGCTACAACAAGGCCCTGAAGAAGAACGCCCCCTACCCCATCTTCGCTATCA
AGAACGGCCCTAAGAGCCACATCGGCAGGCACCTGATGACCAGCTTTCTGAGCATGAAGGGCCTGACCGA
GCTGACAAACGTGGTGGGCAACTGGAGCGACAAGAGGGCCTCCGCCGTGGCCAGGACCACCTACACCCAC
CAGATCACCGCCATCCCCGACCACTACTTCGCCCTGGTGTCCAGGTACTACGCCTACGACCCCATCAGCA
AGGAGATGATCGCCCTGAAGGACGAGACTAACCCCATCGAGGAGTGGCAGCACATCGAGCAGCTGAAGGG
CAGCGCCGAGGGCAGCATCAGATACCCCGCCTGGAACGGCATCATCAGCCAGGAGGTGCTGGACTACCTG
AGCAGCTACATCAACAGGCGGATCTGAGCTTCTCTAGCTAGAGTCGATCGACAAGCTCGAGTTTCTCCAT
AATAATGTGTGAGTAGTTCCCAGATAAGGGAATTAGGGTTCCTATAGGGTTTCGCTCATGTGTTGAGCAT
ATAAGAAACCCTTAGTATGTATTTGTATTTGTAAAATACTTCTATCAATAAAATTTCTAATTCCTAAAAC
CAAAATCCAGTACTAAAATCCAGATCGCTCAGAGAGGATGCACATGTGACCGAGGGACACGAAGTGATCC
GTTTAAACTATCAGTGTTTGACAGGATATATTGGCGGGTAAACCTAAGAGAAAAGAGCGTTTATTAGAAT
AATCGGATATTTAAAAGGGCGTGAAAAGGTTTATCCGTTCGTCCATTTGTATGTGCCAGCCGCCTTTGCG
ACGCTCACCGGGCTGGTTGCCCTCGCCGCTGGGCTGGCGGCCGTCTATGGCCCTGCAAACGCGCCAGAAA
CGCCGTCGAAGCCGTGTGCGAGACACCGCGGCCGCCGGCGTTGTGGATACCTCGCGGAAAACTTGGCCCT
CACTGACAGATGAGGGGCGGACGTTGACACTTGAGGGGCCGACTCACCCGGCGCGGCGTTGACAGATGAG
GGGCAGGCTCGATTTCGGCCGGCGACGTGGAGCTGGCCAGCCTCGCAAATCGGCGAAAACGCCTGATTTT
ACGCGAGTTTCCCACAGATGATGTGGACAAGCCTGGGGATAAGTGCCCTGCGGTATTGACACTTGAGGGG
CGCGACTACTGACAGATGAGGGGCGCGATCCTTGACACTTGAGGGGCAGAGTGCTGACAGATGAGGGGCG
CACCTATTGACATTTGAGGGGCTGTCCACAGGCAGAAAATCCAGCATTTGCAAGGGTTTCCGCCCGTTTT
TCGGCCACCGCTAACCTGTCTTTTAACCTGCTTTTAAACCAATATTTATAAACCTTGTTTTTAACCAGGG
CTGCGCCCTGTGCGCGTGACCGCGCACGCCGAAGGGGGGTGCCCCCCCTTCTCGAACCCTCCCGGCCCGC
TAACGCGGGCCTCCCATCCCCCCAGGGGCTGCGCCCCTCGGCCGCGAACGGCCTCACCCCAAAAATGGCA
GCGCTGGCCAATTCCCGAGTGCGCGGAACCCCTATTTGTTTATTTTTCTAAATACATTCAAATATGTATC
CGCTCATGAGACAATAACCCTGATAAATGCTTCAATAATATTGAAAAAGGAAGAGTATGGCTAAAATGAG
AATATCACCGGAATTGAAAAAACTGATCGAAAAATACCGCTGCGTAAAAGATACGGAAGGAATGTCTCCT
GCTAAGGTATATAAGCTGGTGGGAGAAAATGAAAACCTATATTTAAAAATGACGGACAGCCGGTATAAAG
GGACCACCTATGATGTGGAACGGGAAAAGGACATGATGCTATGGCTGGAAGGAAAGCTGCCTGTTCCAAA
GGTCCTGCACTTTGAACGGCATGATGGCTGGAGCAATCTGCTCATGAGTGAGGCCGATGGCGTCCTTTGC
TCGGAAGAGTATGAAGATGAACAAAGCCCTGAAAAGATTATCGAGCTGTATGCGGAGTGCATCAGGCTCT
TTCACTCCATCGACATATCGGATTGTCCCTATACGAATAGCTTAGACAGCCGCTTAGCCGAATTGGATTA
CTTACTGAATAACGATCTGGCCGATGTGGATTGCGAAAACTGGGAAGAGGACACTCCATTTAAAGATCCG
CGCGAGCTGTATGATTTTTTAAAGACGGAAAAGCCCGAAGAGGAACTTGTCTTTTCCCACGGCGACCTGG
GAGACAGCAACATCTTTGTGAAAGATGGCAAAGTAAGTGGCTTTATTGATCTTGGGAGAAGCGGCAGGGC
GGACAAGTGGTATGACATTGCCTTCTGCGTCCGGTCGCTCAGGGAGGATATCGGGGAAGAACAGTATGTC
GAGCTATTTTTTGACTTACTGGGGATCAAGCCTGATTGGGAGAAAATAAAATATTATATTTTACTGGATG
AATTGTTTTAGCTGTCAGACCAAGTTTACTCATATATACTTTAGATTGATTTAAAACTTCATTTTTAATT
TAAAAGGATCTAGGTGAAGATCCTTTTTGATAATCTCATGACCAAAATCCCTTAACGTGAGTTTTCGTTC
CACTGAGCGTCAGACCCCGTAGAAAAGATCAAAGGATCTTCTTGAGATCCTTTTTTTCTGCGCGTAATCT
GCTGCTTGCAAACAAAAAAACCACCGCTACCAGCGGTGGTTTGTTTGCCGGATCAAGAGCTACCAACTCT
TTTTCCGAAGGTAACTGGCTTCAGCAGAGCGCAGATACCAAATACTGTTCTTCTAGTGTAGCCGTAGTTA
GGCCACCACTTCAAGAACTCTGTAGCACCGCCTACATACCTCGCTCTGCTAATCCTGTTACCAGTGGCTG
CTGCCAGTGGCGATAAGTCGTGTCTTACCGGGTTGGACTCAAGACGATAGTTACCGGATAAGGCGCAGCG
GTCGGGCTGAACGGGGGGTTCGTGCACACAGCCCAGCTTGGAGCGAACGACCTACACCGAACTGAGATAC
CTACAGCGTGAGCTATGAGAAAGCGCCACGCTTCCCGAAGGGAGAAAGGCGGACAGGTATCCGGTAAGCG
GCAGGGTCGGAACAGGAGAGCGCACGAGGGAGCTTCCAGGGGGAAACGCCTGGTATCTTTATAGTCCTGT
CGGGTTTCGCCACCTCTGACTTGAGCGTCGATTTTTGTGATGCTCGTCAGGGGGGCGGAGCCTATGGAAA
AACGCCAGCAACGCGGCCTTTTTACGGTTCCTGGCAGATCCTAGATGTGGCGCAACGATGCCGGCGACAA
GCAGGAGCGCACCGACTTCTTCCGCATCAAGTGTTTTGGCTCTCAGGCCGAGGCCCACGGCAAGTATTTG
GGCAAGGGGTCGCTGGTATTCGTGCAGGGCAAGATTCGGAATACCAAGTACGAGAAGGACGGCCAGACGG
TCTACGGGACCGACTTCATTGCCGATAAGGTGGATTATCTGGACACCAAGGCACCAGGCGGGTCAAATCA
GGAATAAGGGCACATTGCCCCGGCGTGAGTCGGGGCAATCCCGCAAGGAGGGTGAATGAATCGGACGTTT
GACCGGAAGGCATACAGGCAAGAACTGATCGACGCGGGGTTTTCCGCCGAGGATGCCGAAACCATCGCAA
GCCGCACCGTCATGCGTGCGCCCCGCGAAACCTTCCAGTCCGTCGGCTCGATGGTCCAGCAAGCTACGGC
CAAGATCGAGCGCGACAGCGTGCAACTGGCTCCCCCTGCCCTGCCCGCGCCATCGGCCGCCGTGGAGCGT
TCGCGTCGTCTTGAACAGGAGGCGGCAGGTTTGGCGAAGTCGATGACCATCGACACGCGAGGAACTATGA
CGACCAAGAAGCGAAAAACCGCCGGCGAGGACCTGGCAAAACAGGTCAGCGAGGCCAAGCAGGCCGCGTT
GCTGAAACACACGAAGCAGCAGATCAAGGAAATGCAGCTTTCCTTGTTCGATATTGCGCCGTGGCCGGAC
ACGATGCGAGCGATGCCAAACGACACGGCCCGCTCTGCCCTGTTCACCACGCGCAACAAGAAAATCCCGC
GCGAGGCGCTGCAAAACAAGGTCATTTTCCACGTCAACAAGGACGTGAAGATCACCTACACCGGCGTCGA
GCTGCGGGCCGACGATGACGAACTGGTGTGGCAGCAGGTGTTGGAGTACGCGAAGCGCACCCCTATCGGC
GAGCCGATCACCTTCACGTTCTACGAGCTTTGCCAGGACCTGGGCTGGTCGATCAATGGCCGGTATTACA
CGAAGGCCGAGGAATGCCTGTCGCGCCTACAGGCGACGGCGATGGGCTTCACGTCCGACCGCGTTGGGCA
CCTGGAATCGGTGTCGCTGCTGCACCGCTTCCGCGTCCTGGACCGTGGCAAGAAAACGTCCCGTTGCCAG
GTCCTGATCGACGAGGAAATCGTCGTGCTGTTTGCTGGCGACCACTACACGAAATTCATATGGGAGAAGT
ACCGCAAGCTGTCGCCGACGGCCCGACGGATGTTCGACTATTTCAGCTCGCACCGGGAGCCGTACCCGCT
CAAGCTGGAAACCTTCCGCCTCATGTGCGGATCGGATTCCACCCGCGTGAAGAAGTGGCGCGAGCAGGTC
GGCGAAGCCTGCGAAGAGTTGCGAGGCAGCGGCCTGGTGGAACACGCCTGGGTCAATGATGACCTGGTGC
ATTGCAAACGCTAGGGCCTTGTGGGGTCAGTTCCGGCTGGGGGTTCAGCAGCCCCTGCTCGGATCTGTTG
GACCGGACAGTAGTCATGGTTGATGGGCTGCCTGTATCGAGTGGTGATTTTGTGCCGAGCTGCCGGTCGG
GGAGCTGTTGGCTGGCTGGTGGCAGGATATATTGTGGTGTAAACAAATTGACGCTTAGACAACTTAATAA
CACATTGCGGACGTTTTTAATGTACTGGGGTTGAACACTCT
